Addgene plasmid #108182: P16ΔS:S10-(MCS)
Purpose: (Empty Backbone) Binary vectors used for the constitutive expression of tripartite split-sfGFP components in plants
Depositing lab: Tzu-Yin Liu. Depositing organization: National Tsing Hua University. Publication: Detection of membrane protein-protein interaction in planta based on dual intein-coupled tripartite split-GFP association. Liu TY, Chou WC, Chen WY, Chu CY, Dai CY, Wu PY. Plant J. 2018 Feb 16. doi: 10.1111/tpj.13874. PubMed 29451720.
Backbone
  Vector backbone: P16ΔS:GFPc:Kan
  Backbone manufacturer: Jörg Kudla
  Backbone size (bp): 11993
  Vector type: Plant Expression, Synthetic Biology
  Promoter: P16ΔS
  Selectable markers: Kanamycin
Growth in bacteria
  Bacterial resistance: Kanamycin, 50 μg/mL
  Growth temperature: 37°C
  Growth strain: DH5alpha
  Copy number: Low Copy
Gene/Insert
  Cloning method: Restriction Enzyme
  Sequencing primers: 5′ Aagctttggaaccatcttttgggttcc; 3′ TCGCGTATTAAATGTATAATTGCGGGACTC
Terms and licenses: Academic/Nonprofit Terms; Industry Terms: Not Available to Industry
How to cite: P16ΔS:S10-(MCS) was a gift from Tzu-Yin Liu (Addgene plasmid # 108182 ; http://n2t.net/addgene:108182 ; RRID:Addgene_108182)
