[The description below was written by a language model from this plasmid's Addgene catalogue record and pLannotate feature annotations shown in this document.]
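Description:
P16ΔS:S10-(MCS) is an empty-backbone binary vector for Agrobacterium-mediated plant expression, derived from P16ΔS:GFPc:Kan and about 12 kb in size. Its backbone is of the broad-host-range IncP type: the annotation shows oriV together with the trans-acting replication gene trfA, plus oriT and traJ for conjugal transfer, which fits the recorded low copy number. A fragment of a ColE1-type origin is also detected. Bacterial selection is by kanamycin through an aphA-3 aminoglycoside phosphotransferase gene. The backbone also carries remnants typical of older binary vectors, including an IS1 element and fragments of tetA/tetR, klaC and a streptothricin acetyltransferase gene.

The T-DNA is bounded by nopaline-type left and right border repeats. Next to the left border is a plant selection cassette in which the NOS promoter drives nptII, ending in the Ti plasmid gene 7 terminator, so transformed plant tissue can be selected on kanamycin. Towards the right border sits the expression cassette. The catalogue names the promoter as P16ΔS, but the automated feature table did not annotate it. Downstream is a very short GFP-derived coding segment of roughly 50 nt, consistent with the S10 tag (the tenth β-strand of superfolder GFP), followed, as the name implies, by a multiple cloning site and then the NOS terminator.

A gene of interest is inserted by restriction cloning, presumably to give an S10-tagged fusion protein that is expressed constitutively. In the tripartite split-sfGFP system, fluorescence is reconstituted only when S10- and S11-tagged partners interact and recruit the GFP1-9 detector fragment. The vector set was developed for detecting protein-protein interactions, including those of membrane proteins, in planta.
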