Features (pLannotate 1.2.2; 25 found; start..end, strand, type, name):
    369..559     -  rep_origin     ori (fragment): high-copy-number ColE1/pMB1/pBR322/pUC origin of replication
    691..800     +  oriT           oriT: incP origin of transfer
    833..1204    +  CDS            traJ: oriT-recognizing protein; traJ
   1341..1972    +  rep_origin     oriV: incP origin of replication
   2036..2311    +  CDS            klaC (fragment): KLAC_ECOLX - Also known as telB. Protein predicted: Swiss-Prot protein existence level 4. Belongs to the kla operon, which is associated with cryptic tellurite resistance, and IncW plasmid fertility inhibition. From Escherichia coli.
   2314..2508    +  CDS            satA (fragment): STA_BACSU - Also known as yyaR. Experimental evidence at protein level: Swiss-Prot protein existence level 1. Involved in resistance to streptothricin, a broad-spectrum antibiotic produced by streptomycetes. Detoxifies streptothricin via acetylation of the beta amino group of the first beta-lysyl moiety of streptothricin. From Bacillus subtilis (strain 168).
   2507..2656    +  CDS            satA (fragment): STA_BACSU - Also known as yyaR. Experimental evidence at protein level: Swiss-Prot protein existence level 1. Involved in resistance to streptothricin, a broad-spectrum antibiotic produced by streptomycetes. Detoxifies streptothricin via acetylation of the beta amino group of the first beta-lysyl moiety of streptothricin. From Bacillus subtilis (strain 168).
   2665..3432    -  mobile_element IS1: prokaryotic transposable element IS1
   3624..4418    +  CDS            KanR: aminoglycoside phosphotransferase; aphA-3; confers resistance to kanamycin
   4717..5865    +  CDS            trfA: trans-acting replication protein that binds to and activates oriV
   5885..6004    +  CDS            tetR (fragment): TETR1_ECOLX - Experimental evidence at protein level: Swiss-Prot protein existence level 1. TetR is the repressor of the tetracycline resistance element; its N-terminal region forms a helix-turn-helix structure and binds DNA. Binding of tetracycline to TetR reduces the repressor affinity for the tetracycline resistance gene (tetA) promoter operator sites. From Escherichia coli.
   7461..7485    +  misc_feature   LB T-DNA repeat: left border repeat from nopaline C58 T-DNA
   7539..7669    -  CDS            lacI (fragment): lac repressor; lacI; The lac repressor binds to the lac operator to inhibit transcription in E. coli. This inhibition can be relieved by adding lactose or isopropyl-β-D-thiogalactopyranoside (IPTG).
   7670..7970    -  rep_origin     M13 ori (fragment) (sequence partly withheld): M13 bacteriophage origin of replication; arrow indicates direction of (+) strand synthesis
   7968..8123    -  CDS            lacZα (fragment) (sequence partly withheld): LacZα fragment of β-galactosidase; lacZ fragment
   8132..8332    -  terminator     gene 7 terminator: transcription terminator for octopine-type Ti plasmid gene 7
   8379..9171    -  CDS            NeoR/KanR (fragment): aminoglycoside phosphotransferase from Tn5; aph(3')-II (or nptII); confers resistance to neomycin, kanamycin, and G418 (Geneticin®)
   9232..9411    -  promoter       NOS promoter: nopaline synthase promoter
   9491..9817    -  CDS            tnpA (fragment): TN5P_ECOLX - Also known as tnp. Experimental evidence at protein level: Swiss-Prot protein existence level 1. Mediates transposition of transposon Tn5 by a 'cut and paste' mechanism. First, the monomeric transposase binds the 19 bp inverted DNA repeats flanking the transposon. Then, dimerization of the DNA- bound transposase creates a synaptic DNA complex. After nicking of the first DNA strand, excision of the transposon proceeds through a series of intermediates. The transposase then mediates the insertion of the transposon at a new site by strand transfer. The activity of the wild- type tran
  10307..10360   +  CDS            muGFP (fragment): muGFP is a basic (constitutively fluorescent) green fluorescent protein published in 2018, derived from Aequorea victoria.
  10445..10697   +  terminator     NOS terminator: nopaline synthase terminator and poly(A) signal
  10710..10740   -  promoter       NOS promoter (fragment): nopaline synthase promoter
  10864..10888   +  misc_feature   RB T-DNA repeat: right border repeat from nopaline C58 T-DNA
  10998..11247   -  CDS            TcR (fragment): tetracycline efflux protein; tetA; confers resistance to tetracycline
  11353..10      +  CDS            TetR (across the origin): tetracycline resistance regulatory protein; tetR
>Addgene plasmid #108182 | P16ΔS:S10-(MCS) | addgene full sequence | sequence record 208472 | Addgene NGS Result
TGACGATTGATCAGGACCGCTGCCGGAGCGCAACCCACTCACTACAGCAGAGCCATGTAGACAACATCCC
CTCCCCCTTTCCACCGCGTCAGACGCCCGTAGCAGCCCGCTACGGGCTTTTTCATGCCCTGCCCTAGCGT
CCAAGCCTCACGGCCGCGCTCGGCCTCTCTGGCGGCCTTCTGGCGCTCTTCCGCTTCCTCGCTCACTGAC
TCGCTGCGCTCGGTCGTTCGGCTGCGGCGAGCGGTATCAGCTCACTCAAAGGCGGTAATACGGTTATCCA
CAGAATCAGGGGATAACGCAGGAAAGAACATGTGAGCAAAAGGCCAGCAAAAGGCCAGGAACCGTAAAAA
GGCCGCGTTGCTGGCGTTTTTCCATAGGCTCCGCCCCCCTGACGAGCATCACAAAAATCGACGCTCAAGT
CAGAGGTGGCGAAACCCGACAGGACTATAAAGATACCAGGCGTTTCCCCCTGGAAGCTCCCTCGTGCGCT
CTCCTGTTCCGACCCTGCCGCTTACCGGATACCTGTCCGCCTTTCTCCCTTCGGGAAGCGTGGCGCTTTT
CCGCTGCATAACCCTGCTTCGGGGTCATTATAGCGATTTTTTCGGTATATCCATCCTTTTTCGCACGATA
TACAGGATTTTGCCAAAGGGTTCGTGTAGACTTTCCTTGGTGTATCCAACGGCGTCAGCCGGGCAGGATA
GGTGAAGTAGGCCCACCCGCGAGCGGGTGTTCCTTCTTCACTGTCCCTTATTCGCACCTGGCGGTGCTCA
ACGGGAATCCTGCTCTGCGAGGCTGGCCGGCTACCGCCGGCGTAACAGATGAGGGCAAGCGGATGGCTGA
TGAAACCAAGCCAACCAGGAAGGGCAGCCCACCTATCAAGGTGTACTGCCTTCCAGACGAACGAAGAGCG
ATTGAGGAAAAGGCGGCGGCGGCCGGCATGAGCCTGTCGGCCTACCTGCTGGCCGTCGGCCAGGGCTACA
AAATCACGGGCGTCGTGGACTATGAGCACGTCCGCGAGCTGGCCCGCATCAATGGCGACCTGGGCCGCCT
GGGCGGCCTGCTGAAACTCTGGCTCACCGACGACCCGCGCACGGCGCGGTTCGGTGATGCCACGATCCTC
GCCCTGCTGGCGAAGATCGAAGAGAAGCAGGACGAGCTTGGCAAGGTCATGATGGGCGTGGTCCGCCCGA
GGGCAGAGCCATGACTTTTTTAGCCGCTAAAACGGCCGGGGGGTGCGCGTGATTGCCAAGCACGTCCCCA
TGCGCTCCATCAAGAAGAGCGACTTCGCGGAGCTGGTGAAGTACATCACCGACGAGCAAGGCAAGACCGA
GCGCCTTTCCGACGCTCACCGGGCTGGTTGCCCTCGCCGCTGGGCTGGCGGCCGTCTATGGCCCTGCAAA
CGCGCCAGAAACGCCGTCGAAGCCGTGTGCGAGACACCGCGGCCGCCGGCGTTGTGGATACCTCGCGGAA
AACTTGGCCCTCACTGACAGATGAGGGGCGGACGTTGACACTTGAGGGGCCGACTCACCCGGCGCGGCGT
TGACAGATGAGGGGCAGGCTCGATTTCGGCCGGCGACGTGGAGCTGGCCAGCCTCGCAAATCGGCGAAAA
CGCCTGATTTTACGCGAGTTTCCCACAGATGATGTGGACAAGCCTGGGGATAAGTGCCCTGCGGTATTGA
CACTTGAGGGGCGCGACTACTGACAGATGAGGGGCGCGATCCTTGACACTTGAGGGGCAGAGTGCTGACA
GATGAGGGGCGCACCTATTGACATTTGAGGGGCTGTCCACAGGCAGAAAATCCAGCATTTGCAAGGGTTT
CCGCCCGTTTTTCGGCCACCGCTAACCTGTCTTTTAACCTGCTTTTAAACCAATATTTATAAACCTTGTT
TTTAACCAGGGCTGCGCCCTGTGCGCGTGACCGCGCACGCCGAAGGGGGGTGCCCCCCCTTCTCGAACCC
TCCCGGCCCGCTAACGCGGGCCTCCCATCCCCCCAGGGGCTGCGCCCCTCGGCCGCGAACGGCCTCACCC
CAAAAATGGCAGCGCTGGCAGTCCTTGCCATTGCCGGGATCGGGGCAGTAACGGGATGGGCGATCAGCCC
GAGCGCGACGCCCGGAAGCATTGACGTGCCGCAGGTGCTGGCATCGACATTCAGCGACCAGGTGCCGGGC
AGTGAGGGCGGCGGCCTGGGTGGCGGCCTGCCCTTCACTTCGGCCGTCGGGGCATTCACGGACTTCATGG
CGGGGCCGGCAATTTTTACCTTGGGCATTCTTGGCATAGTGGTCGCGGGTGCCGTGCTCGTGTTCGGGGG
TGCGATAAACCCAGCGAACCATTTGAGGTGATAGGTAAGATTATACCGAGGTATGAAAACGAGAATTGGA
CCTTTACAGAATTACTCTATGAAGCGCCATATTTAAAAAGCTACCAAGACGAAGAGGATGAAGAGGATGA
GGAGGCAGATTGCCTTGAATATATTGACAATACTGATAAGATAATATATCTTTTATATAGAAGATATCGC
CGTATGTAAGGATTTCAGGGGGCAAGGCATAGGCAGCGCGCTTATCAATATATCTATAGAATGGGCAAAG
CATAAAAACTTGCATGGACTAATGCTTGAAACCCAGGACAATAACCTTATAGCTTGTAAATTCTATCATA
ATTGGGTAATGACTCCAACTTATTGATAGTGTTTTATGTTCAGATAATGCCCGATGACTTTGTCATGCAG
CTCCACCGATTTTGAGAACGACAGCGACTTCCGTCCCAGCCGTGCCAGGTGCTGCCTCAGATTCAGGTTA
TGCCGCTCAATTCGCTGCGTATATCGCTTGCTGATTACGTGCAGCTTTCCCTTCAGGCGGGATTCATACA
GCGGCCAGCCATCCGTCATCCATATCACCACGTCAAAGGGTGACAGCAGGCTCATAAGACGCCCCAGCGT
CGCCATAGTGCGTTCACCGAATACGTGCGCAACAACCGTCTTCCGGAGACTGTCATACGCGTAAAACAGC
CAGCGCTGGCGCGATTTAGCCCCGACATAGCCCCACTGTTCGTCCATTTCCGCGCAGACGATGACGTCAC
TGCCCGGCTGTATGCGCGAGGTTACCGACTGCGGCCTGAGTTTTTTAAGTGACGTAAAATCGTGTTGAGG
CCAACGCCCATAATGCGGGCTGTTGCCCGGCATCCAACGCCATTCATGGCCATATCAATGATTTTCTGGT
GCGTACCGGGTTGAGAAGCGGTGTAAGTGAACTGCAGTTGCCATGTTTTACGGCAGTGAGAGCAGAGATA
GCGCTGATGTCCGGCGGTGCTTTTGCCGTTACGCACCACCCCGTCAGTAGCTGAACAGGAGGGACAGCTG
ATAGAAACAGAAGCCACTGGAGCACCTCAAAAACACCATCATACACTAAATCAGTAAGTTGGCAGCATCA
CCCATAATTGTGGTTTCAAAATCGGCTCCGTCGATACTATGTTATACGCCAACTTTGAAAACAACTTTGA
AAAAGCTGTTTTCTGGTATTTAAGGTTTTAGAATGCAAGGAACAGTGAATTGGAGTTCGTCTTGTTATAA
TTAGCTTCTTGGGGTATCTTTAAATACTGTAGAAAAGAGGAAGGAAATAATAAATGGCTAAAATGAGAAT
ATCACCGGAATTGAAAAAACTGATCGAAAAATACCGCTGCGTAAAAGATACGGAAGGAATGTCTCCTGCT
AAGGTATATAAGCTGGTGGGAGAAAATGAAAACCTATATTTAAAAATGACGGACAGCCGGTATAAAGGGA
CCACCTATGATGTGGAACGGGAAAAGGACATGATGCTATGGCTGGAAGGAAAGCTGCCTGTTCCAAAGGT
CCTGCACTTTGAACGGCATGATGGCTGGAGCAATCTGCTCATGAGTGAGGCCGATGGCGTCCTTTGCTCG
GAAGAGTATGAAGATGAACAAAGCCCTGAAAAGATTATCGAGCTGTATGCGGAGTGCATCAGGCTCTTTC
ACTCCATCGACATATCGGATTGTCCCTATACGAATAGCTTAGACAGCCGCTTAGCCGAATTGGATTACTT
ACTGAATAACGATCTGGCCGATGTGGATTGCGAAAACTGGGAAGAAGACACTCCATTTAAAGATCCGCGC
GAGCTGTATGATTTTTTAAAGACGGAAAAGCCCGAAGAGGAACTTGTCTTTTCCCACGGCGACCTGGGAG
ACAGCAACATCTTTGTGAAAGATGGCAAAGTAAGTGGCTTTATTGATCTTGGGAGAAGCGGCAGGGCGGA
CAAGTGGTATGACATTGCCTTCTGCGTCCGGTCGATCAGGGAGGATATCGGGGAAGAACAGTATGTCGAG
CTATTTTTTGACTTACTGGGGATCAAGCCTGATTGGGAGAAAATAAAATATTATATTTTACTGGATGAAT
TGTTTTAGTACCTAGATGTGGCGCAACGATGCCGGCGACAAGCAGGAGCGCACCGACTTCTTCCGCATCA
AGTGTTTTGGCTCTCAGGCCGAGGCCCACGGCAAGTATTTGGGCAAGGGGTCGCTGGTATTCGTGCAGGG
CAAGATTCGGAATACCAAGTACGAGAAGGACGGCCAGACGGTCTACGGGACCGACTTCATTGCCGATAAG
GTGGATTATCTGGACACCAAGGCACCAGGCGGGTCAAATCAGGAATAAGGGCACATTGCCCCGGCGTGAG
TCGGGGCAATCCCGCAAGGAGGGTGAATGAATCGGACGTTTGACCGGAAGGCATACAGGCAAGAACTGAT
CGACGCGGGGTTTTCCGCCGAGGATGCCGAAACCATCGCAAGCCGCACCGTCATGCGTGCGCCCCGCGAA
ACCTTCCAGTCCGTCGGCTCGATGGTCCAGCAAGCTACGGCCAAGATCGAGCGCGACAGCGTGCAACTGG
CTCCCCCTGCCCTGCCCGCGCCATCGGCCGCCGTGGAGCGTTCGCGTCGTCTCGAACAGGAGGCGGCAGG
TTTGGCGAAGTCGATGACCATCGACACGCGAGGAACTATGACGACCAAGAAGCGAAAAACCGCCGGCGAG
GACCTGGCAAAACAGGTCAGCGAGGCCAAGCAGGCCGCGTTGCTGAAACACACGAAGCAGCAGATCAAGG
AAATGCAGCTTTCCTTGTTCGATATTGCGCCGTGGCCGGACACGATGCGAGCGATGCCAAACGACACGGC
CCGCTCTGCCCTGTTCACCACGCGCAACAAGAAAATCCCGCGCGAGGCGCTGCAAAACAAGGTCATTTTC
CACGTCAACAAGGACGTGAAGATCACCTACACCGGCGTCGAGCTGCGGGCCGACGATGACGAACTGGTGT
GGCAGCAGGTGTTGGAGTACGCGAAGCGCACCCCTATCGGCGAGCCGATCACCTTCACGTTCTACGAGCT
TTGCCAGGACCTGGGCTGGTCGATCAATGGCCGGTATTACACGAAGGCCGAGGAATGCCTGTCGCGCCTA
CAGGCGACGGCGATGGGCTTCACGTCCGACCGCGTTGGGCACCTGGAATCGGTGTCGCTGCTGCACCGCT
TCCGCGTCCTGGACCGTGGCAAGAAAACGTCCCGTTGCCAGGTCCTGATCGACGAGGAAATCGTCGTGCT
GTTTGCTGGCGACCACTACACGAAATTCATATGGGAGAAGTACCGCAAGCTGTCGCCGACGGCCCGACGG
ATGTTCGACTATTTCAGCTCGCACCGGGAGCCGTACCCGCTCAAGCTGGAAACCTTCCGCCTCATGTGCG
GATCGGATTCCACCCGCGTGAAGAAGTGGCGCGAGCAGGTCGGCGAAGCCTGCGAAGAGTTGCGAGGCAG
CGGCCTGGTGGAACACGCCTGGGTCAATGATGACCTGGTGCATTGCAAACGCTAGGGCCTTGTGGGGTCA
GTTCCGGCTGGGGGTTCAGCAGCCAGCGCTTTACTGGCATTTCAGGAACAAGCGGGCACTGCTCGACGCA
CTTGCTTCGCTCAGTATCGCTCGGGACGCACGGCGCGCTCTACGAACTGCCGATAAACAGAGGATTAAAA
TTGACAATTGTGATTAAGGCTCAGATTCGACGGCTTGGAGCGGCCGACGTGCAGGATTTCCGCGAGATCC
GATTGTCGGCCCTGAAGAAAGCTCCAGAGATGTTCGGGTCCGTTTACGAGCACGAGGAGAAAAAGCCCAT
GGAGGCGTTCGCTGAACGGTTGCGAGATGCCGTGGCATTCGGCGCCTACATCGACGGCGAGATCATTGGG
CTGTCGGTCTTCAAACAGGAGGACGGCCCCAAGGACGCTCACAAGGCGCATCTGTCCGGCGTTTTCGTGG
AGCCCGAACAGCGAGGCCGAGGGGTCGCCGGTATGCTGCTGCGGGCGTTGCCGGCGGGTTTATTGCTCGT
GATGATCGTCCGACAGATTCCAACGGGAATCTGGTGGATGCGCATCTTCATCCTCGGCGCACTTAATATT
TCGCTATTCTGGAGCTTGTTGTTTATTTCGGTCTACCGCCTGCCGGGCGGGGTCGCGGCGACGGTAGGCG
CTGTGCAGCCGCTGATGGTCGTGTTCATCTCTGCCGCTCTGCTAGGTAGCCCGATACGATTGATGGCGGT
CCTGGGGGCTATTTGCGGAACTGCGGGCGTGGCGCTGTTGGTGTTGACACCAAACGCAGCGCTAGATCCT
GTCGGCGTCGCAGCGGGCCTGGCGGGGGCGGTTTCCATGGCGTTCGGAACCGTGCTGACCCGCAAGTGGC
AACCTCCCGTGCCTCTGCTCACCTTTACCGCCTGGCAACTGGCGGCCGGAGGACTTCTGCTCGTTCCAGT
AGCTTTAGTGTTTGATCCGCCAATCCCGATGCCTACAGGAACCAATGTTCTCGGCCTGGCGTGGCTCGGC
CTGATCGGAGCGGGTTTAACCTACTTCCTTTGGTTCCGGGGGATCTCGCGACTCGAACCTACAGTTGTTT
CCTTACTGGGCTTTCTCAGCCCCAGATCTGGGGTCGATCAGCCGGGGATGCATCAGGCCGACAGTCGGAA
CTTCGGGTCCCCGACCTGTACCATTCGGTGAGCAATGGATAGGGGAGTTGATATCGTCAACGTTCACTTC
TAAAGAAATAGCGCCACTCAGCTTCCTCAGCGGCTTTATCCAGCGATTTCCTATTATGTCGGCATAGTTC
TCAAGATCGACAGCCTGTCACGGTTAAGCGAGAAATGAATAAGAAGGCTGATAATTCGGATCTCTGCGAG
GGAGATGATATTTGATCACAGGCAGCAACGCTCTGTCATCGTTACAATCAACATGCTACCCTCCGCGAGA
TCATCCGTGTTTCAAACCCGGCAGCTTAGTTGCCGTTCTTCCGAATAGCATCGGTAACATGAGCAAAGTC
TGCCGCCTTACAACGGCTCTCCCGCTGACGCCGTCCCGGACTGATGGGCTGCCTGTATCGAGTGGTGATT
TTGTGCCGAGCTGCCGGTCGGGGAGCTGTTGGCTGGCTGGTGGCAGGATATATTGTGGTGTAAACAAATT
GACGCTTAGACAACTTAATAACACATTGCGGACGTTTTTAATGTACTGGGGTGGTTTTTCTTTTCACCAG
TGAGACGGGCAACAGCTGATTGCCCTTCACCGCCTGGCCCTGAGAGAGTTGCAGCAAGCGGTCCACGCTG
GTTTGCCCCAGCAGGCGAAAATCCTGTTTGATGGTGGTTCCGAAATCGGCAAAATCCCTTATAAATCAAA
AGAATAGCCCGAGATAGGGT
[37 nt withheld, positions 7721-7757]
AAAGAACGTGGACTCCAACGTCAAAGG
[141 nt withheld, positions 7785-7925]
G
[44 nt withheld, positions 7927-7970]
CATTCAGGCTGCGCAACTGTTGGGAAGGGCGATCGGTGCGGGCCTCTTCGCTATTACGCCAGCTGGCGAA
AGGGGGATGTGCTGCAAGGCGATTAAGTTGGGTAACGCCAGGGTTTTCCCAGTCACGACGTTGTAAAACG
ACGGCCAGTGAATTAATTCCCATCTTGAAAGAAATATAGTTTAAATATTTATTGATAAAATAACAAGTCA
GGTATTATAGTCCAAGCAAAAACATAAATTTATTGATGCAAGTTTAAATTCAGAAATATTTCAATAACTG
ATTATATCAGCTGGTACATTGCCGTAGATGAAAGACTGAGTGCGATATTATGTGTAATACATAAATTGAT
GATATAGCTAGCTTAGCTCATCGGGGGATCGATCCGTCGAAGCTAGCTTGGGTCCCGCTCAGAAGAACTC
GTCAAGAAGGCGATAGAAGGCGATGCGCTGCGAATCGGGAGCGGCGATACCGTAAAGCACGAGGAAGCGG
TCAGCCCATTCGCCGCCAAGCTCTTCAGCAATATCACGGGTAGCCAACGCTATGTCCTGATAGCGGTCCG
CCACACCCAGCCGGCCACAGTCGATGAATCCAGAAAAGCGGCCATTTTCCACCATGATATTCGGCAAGCA
GGCATCGCCATGGGTCACGACGAGATCCTCGCCGTCGGGCATGCGCGCCTTGAGCCTGGCGAACAGTTCG
GCTGGCGCGAGCCCCTGATGCTCTTCGTCCAGATCATCCTGATCGACAAGACCGGCTTCCATCCGAGTAC
GTGCTCGCTCGATGCGATGTTTCGCTTGGTGGTCGAATGGGCAGGTAGCCGGATCAAGCGTATGCAGCCG
CCGCATTGCATCAGCCATGATGGATACTTTCTCGGCAGGAGCAAGGTGAGATGACAGGAGATCCTGCCCC
GGCACTTCGCCCAATAGCAGCCAGTCCCTTCCCGCTTCAGTGACAACGTCGAGCACAGCTGCGCAAGGAA
CGCCCGTCGTGGCCAGCCACGATAGCCGCGCTGCCTCGTCCTGCAGTTCATTCAGGGCACCGGACAGGTC
GGTCTTGACAAAAAGAACCGGGCGCCCCTGCGCTGACAGCCGGAACACGGCGGCATCAGAGCAGCCGATT
GTCTGTTGTGCCCAGTCATAGCCGAATAGCCTCTCCACCCAAGCGGCCGGAGAACCTGCGTGCAATCCAT
CTTGTTCAATCCAAGCTCCCATGGGCCCTCGACTAGAGTCGAGATCTGGATTGAGAGTGAATATGAGACT
CTAATTGGATACCGAGGGGAATTTATGGAACGTCAGTGGAGCATTTTTGACAAGAAATATTTGCTAGCTG
ATAGTGACCTTAGGCGACTTTTGAACGCGCAATAATGGTTTCTGACGTATGTGCTTAGCTCATTAAACTC
CAGAAACCCGCGGCTGAGTGGCTCCTTCAACGTTGCGGTTCTGTCAGTTCCAAACGTAAAACGGCTTGTC
CCGCGTCATCGGCGGGGGTCATAACGTGACTCCCTTAATTCTCCGCTCATGATCTTGATCCCCTGCGCCA
TCAGATCCTTGGCGGCAAGAAAGCCATCCAGTTTACTTTGCAGGGCTTCCCAACCTTACCAGAGGGCGCC
CCAGCTGGCAATTCCGGTTCGCTTGCTGTCCATAAAACCGCCCAGTCTAGCTATCGCCATGTAAGCCCAC
TGCAAGCTACCTGCTTTCTCTTTGCGCTTGCGTTTTCCCTTGTCCAGATAGCCCAGTAGCTGACATTCAT
CCGGGGTCAGCACCGTTTCTGCGGACTGGCTTTCTACGTGTTCCGCTTCCTTTAGCAGCCCTTGCGCCCT
GAGTGCTTGCGGCAGCGTGAAGCTTTGGAACCATCTTTTGGGTTCCTTTCTTCTTCTCTTTTTTTGTTTC
TCTCTTAAAAGTCTTTTCTCTTTTCAAGTGCTTCAAACAAAACTAATTTGTTATAAAGGGAGTTTCTCTA
TTTTATTATATAGCAAAAAACTTCCAAAATTTCTCATTTCTGTGTTTAACCTTTTCGTACATCAGTTTTA
AAGCACAGAGTGCTCAATGTTCTTCCAATATCGTTATTAATAAATTTTGATTAAATTCAATCAAATCGGA
GTTATATTACCACATGAGGTTAAAGGGCCATATTAAAAAGTCTGCACTTCATATGAGCAACAAGGCTTTT
ATGTCTTTATGGTTGATTTGATGGCCCATATATGATAGTTCAAAGGCCCATATTAAAAAATGCCCTAACA
TGATTCGATTCGTATATAAAGACGCTTAATGTGACAAGCGAACTTGCTCATTAGGGTTTCTCATCTACGA
CGGCGTGGGCTAGAGGATCCATGGATTTACCAGACGACCATTACCTGTCAACACAAACTATCCTTTCGAA
AGATCTCAACGGTACGGACGTTGGGTCTGGCGGTGGCTCCGGCGCGCCCGGGTTAATTAACTCGAGTCTA
GCTAAATCGAGCTCGAATTTCCCCGATCGTTCAAACATTTGGCAATAAAGTTTCTTAAGATTGAATCCTG
TTGCCGGTCTTGCGATGATTATCATATAATTTCTGTTGAATTACGTTAAGCATGTAATAATTAACATGTA
ATGCATGACGTTATTTATGAGATGGGTTTTTATGATTAGAGTCCCGCAATTATACATTTAATACGCGATA
GAAAACAAAATATAGCGCGCAAACTAGGATAAATTATCGCGCGCGGTGTCATCTATGTTACTAGATCGGG
AATTCAGATCGGCTGAGTGGCTCCTTCAACGTTGCGGTTCTGTCAGTTCCAAACGTAAAACGGCTTGTCC
CGCGTCATCGGCGGGGGTCATAACGTGACTCCCTTAATTCTCCGCTCATGATCAGATTGTCGTTTCCCGC
CTTCAGTTTAAACTATCAGTGTTTGACAGGATATATTGGCGGGTAAACCTAAGAGAAAAGAGCGTTTATT
AGAATAATCGGATATTTAAAAGGGCGTGAAAAGGTTTATCCGTTCGTCCATTTGTATGTGCATGCCAACC
ACAGGGTTCCCCAGATCTGGCGCCGGCCAGCGAGACGAGCAAGATTGGCCGCCGCCCGAAACGATCCGAC
AGCGCGCCCAGCACAGGTGCGCAGGCAAATTGCACCAACGCATACAGCGCCAGCAGAATGCCATAGTGGG
CGGTGACGTCGTTCGAGTGAACCAGATCGCGCAGGAGGCCCGGCAGCACCGGCATAATCAGGCCGATGCC
GACAGCGTCGAGCGCGACAGTGCTCAGAATTACGATCAGGGGTATGTTGGGTTTCACGTCTGGCCTCCGG
ACCAGCCTCCGCTGGTCCGATTGAACGCGCGGATTCTTTATCACTGATAAGTTGGTGGACATATTATGTT
TATCAGTGATAAAGTGTCAAGCATGACAAAGTTGCAGCCGAATACAGTGATCCGTGCCGCCCTGGACCTG
TTGAACGAGGTCGGCGTAGACGGTCTGACGACACGCAAACTGGCGGAACGGTTGGGGGTTCAGCAGCCGG
CGCTTTACTGGCACTTCAGGAACAAGCGGGCGCTGCTCGACGCACTGGCCGAAGCCATGCTGGCGGAGAA
TCATACGCATTCGGTGCCGAGAGCCGACGACGACTGGCGCTCATTTCTGATCGGGAATGCCCGCAGCTTC
AGGCAGGCGCTGCTCGCCTACCGCGATGGCGCGCGCATCCATGCCGGCACGCGACCGGGCGCACCGCAGA
TGGAAACGGCCGACGCGCAGCTTCGCTTCCTCTGCGAGGCGGGTTTTTCGGCCGGGGACGCCGTCAATGC
GCTGATGACAATCAGCTACTTCACTGTTGGGGCCGTGCTTGAGGAGCAGGCCGGCGACAGCGATGCCGGC
GAGCGCGGCGGCACCGTTGAACAGGCTCCGCTCTCGCCGCTGTTGCGGGCCGCGATAGACGCCTTCGACG
AAGCCGGTCCGGACGCAGCGTTCGAGCAGGGACTCGCGGTGATTGTCGATGGATTGGCGAAAAGGAGGCT
CGTTGTCAGGAACGTTGAAGGACCGAGAAAGGG
