>Addgene plasmid #108182 | P16ΔS:S10-(MCS) | depositor partial sequence | sequence record 204018 | S10-MCS
GGATCCATGGATTTACCAGACGACCATTACCTGTCAACACAAACTATCCTTTCGAAAGATCTCAACGGTA
CGGACGTTGGGTCTGGCGGTGGCTCCGGCGCGCCCGGGTTAATTAACTCGAGTCTAGCTAAATCGAGCTC
GAA
